Addgene plasmid #167368: pMSR:MSMEG_5056:Dendra
Purpose: C-term fluorescent fusion
Depositing lab: Keith Derbyshire & Joseph Wade. Depositing organization: Wadsworth Center, New York State Department of Health. Publication: A Mycobacterial Systems Resource for the Research Community. Judd JA, Canestrari J, Clark R, Joseph A, Lapierre P, Lasek-Nesselquist E, Mir M, Palumbo M, Smith C, Stone M, Upadhyay A, Wirth SE, Dedrick RM, Meier CG, Russell DA, Dills A, Dove E, Kester J, Wolf ID, Zhu J, Rubin ER, Fortune S, Hatfull GF, Gray TA, Wade JT, Derbyshire KM. mBio. 2021 Mar 2;12(2). pii: mBio.02401-20. doi: 10.1128/mBio.02401-20. PubMed 33653882.
Backbone
  Vector backbone: pMSR:Dendra
  Vector type: Bacterial Expression ; Integrating Mycobacterial Expression Vector attL5. T7 expression in E. coli
Growth in bacteria
  Bacterial resistance: Apramycin, 25 μg/mL
  Growth temperature: 37°C
  Growth strain: DH5alpha
  Copy number: High Copy
Gene/Insert
  Gene/Insert name: MSMEG_5056
  Species: M. smegmatis
  Promoter: pmycTetO
  Tag / fusion protein: Gly-Ala Linker/Dendra2/1x Flag Tag (C terminal on insert)
  Cloning method: Ligation Independent Cloning
  Sequencing primers: 5′ TGATAGAGTTTGTCCTCCCTATCAG; 3′ TCCATATGCACCTTGACACG
Resource information
  A portion of this plasmid was derived from a plasmid made by: CP000480.1
Terms and licenses: Academic/Nonprofit Terms; Industry Terms: Not Available to Industry
Depositor comments: 5' cloning site: AseI (destroyed), 3' cloning site: HindIII (not destroyed)
How to cite: pMSR:MSMEG_5056:Dendra was a gift from Keith Derbyshire & Joseph Wade (Addgene plasmid # 167368 ; http://n2t.net/addgene:167368 ; RRID:Addgene_167368)
