[The description below was written by a language model from this plasmid's Addgene catalogue record.]
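Description:
pMSR:MSMEG_5056:Dendra is a bacterial expression plasmid built on the pMSR:Dendra backbone, an integrating mycobacterial vector that inserts into the host chromosome at the L5 phage attachment site, giving stable single-copy maintenance in mycobacteria rather than episomal replication. In E. coli it is propagated as a high-copy plasmid and selected with apramycin. The vector type field also notes that T7-driven expression in E. coli is possible. No feature table accompanies the record, so the replication origin, the integrase cassette and the exact identity of the resistance gene are not described.

The insert is the Mycobacterium smegmatis open reading frame MSMEG_5056, derived from the reference M. smegmatis genome sequence and introduced by ligation-independent cloning; the 5′ AseI junction was destroyed and the 3′ HindIII site retained. The function of the encoded protein is not stated in the record. Expression is controlled by the pmycTetO promoter, a mycobacterial promoter carrying tet operator sequences, which in principle permits tetracycline-responsive regulation where a Tet repressor is present. The coding sequence is fused at its C terminus, through a glycine-alanine linker, to Dendra2, a green-to-red photoconvertible fluorescent protein, followed by a single FLAG epitope.

The stated purpose is a C-terminal fluorescent fusion, and the plasmid belongs to a systematic mycobacterial resource collection. The design suits live-cell imaging of protein localisation and dynamics in M. smegmatis. The FLAG tag also allows antibody-based detection or affinity purification of the fusion protein.
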