>Addgene plasmid #167368 | pMSR:MSMEG_5056:Dendra | depositor partial sequence | sequence record 325196 | partial
ATGGCGAAGTTCCGGGCGACCCGTGCCTACCCCAACGCCGACATCCACGCCCCGGTGGCACACGCGATGG
TCGACTGCGGTGTCTACTGCGACGGAACCCGCCTGCCCGGCAAGTACACTCACGCAGCCGCGGTGGACAA
GGTGCGCGAATTGCAGTCCGCGGGCAAGAAGGCATTCGTGTGGATCGGCCTGCACGAGCCCGACGAGTTC
CAGATGCAGTCCGTGGCAGACGTTTTCAGTCTGCACGAACTCGCCGTCGAGGACGCGGTGCACGCGCACC
AACGGCCCAAGCTCGAACGCTACGACACCACACTCTTCCTGGTGCTCAAGACCATCAACTACGTCGAGCA
CGATTCGATGGAGAACGCCAGGGAGATCGTCGAGACGGGTGAGATCATGGTGTTCGTCGGACCGGAGTTC
GTCGTCACCGTGCGGCACGGCGACCACAGCGGCCTCGCGGGCGTGCGCAAACGCCTCGATTCCTCGCCGT
CGATCCTCAAGCTCGGACCGTTCGCGGTCATGCACGCGATCGCCGACCACGTGGTGGACAGCTACCTCGA
TGTCACCGATCTCATCGAGACCGACATCGACGCCATGGAAGAGGACGTCTTCTCGCCGCGCAGCCGGTCC
GGCATCGAGTACATCTACCTGCTCAAGCGCGAGGTCGTGGAGATGCGCCGCGCGGTCGCCCCGCTGACCC
AGGCCCTGTCGCGGCTGCTCACCGACCACAACGACCTCATCTCGGTCGAGGTGCGCCGCTACATGCGCGA
CGTGCTCGACCACAACGTGATCGCGTCCGAGCGGGTCGCGAGCTACGACGAGATGCTCAGCTCACTCGTA
CAGGCCGCGCTCGGCAAGATCGCGGTGCAGCAGAACGTGGACATGCGCAAGATCTCGGCGTGGGTCGCGA
TCGCCGCGGTGCCGACCGCGCTCGCGGGCATCTACGGCATGAACTTCGACAACATGCCCGAATTACATTG
GGCGTGGGGCTATCCCGCCGTGCTGTGCGTGATGGCCGTGGTGTGTTTCGTGCTGTACCGCACGTTCCGG
CGCAACAACTGGCTC
